>Addgene plasmid #89129 | GST-MAGE-2-429 | addgene partial sequence | sequence record 176070 | Addgene Partial NGS Result
GACATATGCTCGAGCGGCCGCATCGTGACTGACTGACGATCTGCCTCGCGCGTTTCGGTGATGACGGTGA
AAACCTCTGACACATGCAGCTCCCGGAGACGGTCACAGCTTGTCTGTAAGCGGATGCCGGGAGCAGACAA
GCCCGTCAGGGCGCGTCAGCGGGTGTTGGCGGGTGTCGGGGCGCAGCCATGACCCAGTCACGTAGCGATA
GCGGAGTGTATAATTCTTGAAGACGAAAGGGCCTCGTGATACGCCTATTTTTATAGGTTAATGTCATGAT
AATAATGGTTTCTTAGACGTCAGGTGGCACTTTTCGGGGAAATGTGCGCGGAACCCCTATTTGTTTATTT
TTCTAAATACATTCAAATATGTATCCGCTCATGAGACAATAACCCTGATAAATGCTTCAATAATATTGAA
AAAGGAAGAGTATGAGTATTCAACATTTCCGTGTCGCCCTTATTCCCTTTTTTGCGGCATTTTGCCTTCC
TGTTTTTGCTCACCCAGAAACGCTGGTGAAAGTAAAAGATGCTGAAGATCAGTTGGGTGCACGAGTGGGT
TACATCGAACTGGATCTCAACAGCGGTAAGATCCTTGAGAGTTTTCGCCCCGAAGAACGTTTTCCAATGA
TGAGCACTTTTAAAGTTCTGCTATGTGGCGCGGTATTATCCCGTGTTGACGCCGGGCAAGAGCAACTCGG
TCGCCGCATACACTATTCTCAGAATGACTTGGTTGAGTACTCACCAGTCACAGAAAAGCATCTTACGGAT
GGCATGACAGTAAGAGAATTATGCAGTGCTGCCATAACCATGAGTGATAACACTGCGGCCAACTTACTTC
TGACAACGATCGGAGGACCGAAGGAGCTAACCGCTTTTTTGCACAACATGGGGGATCATGTAACTCGCCT
TGATCGTTGGGAACCGGAGCTGAATGAAGCCATACCAAACGACGAGCGTGACACCACGATGCCTGCAGCA
ATGGCAACAACGTTGCGCAAACTATTAACTGGCGAACTACTTACTCTAGCTTCCCGGCAACAATTAATAG
ACTGGATGGAGGCGGATAAAGTTGCAGGACCACTTCTGCGCTCGGCCCTTCCGGCTGGCTGGTTTATTGC
TGATAAATCTGGAGCCGGTGAGCGTGGGTCTCGCGGTATCATTGCAGCACTGGGGCCAGATGGTAAGCCC
TCCCGTATCGTAGTTATCTACACGACGGGGAGTCAGGCAACTATGGATGAACGAAATAGACAGATCGCTG
AGATAGGTGCCTCACTGATTAAGCATTGGTAACTGTCAGACCAAGTTTACTCATATATACTTTAGATTGA
TTTAAAACTTCATTTTTAATTTAAAAGGATCTAGGTGAAGATCCTTTTTGATAATCTCATGACCAAAATC
CCTTAACGTGAGTTTTCGTTCCACTGAGCGTCAGACCCCGTAGAAAAGATCAAAGGATCTTCTTGAGATC
CTTTTTTTCTGCGCGTAATCTGCTGCTTGCAAACAAAAAAACCACCGCTACCAGCGGTGGTTTGTTTGCC
GGATCAAGAGCTACCAACTCTTTTTCCGAAGGTAACTGGCTTCAGCAGAGCGCAGATACCAAATACTGTC
CTTCTAGTGTAGCCGTAGTTAGGCCACCACTTCAAGAACTCTGTAGCACCGCCTACATACCTCGCTCTGC
TAATCCTGTTACCAGTGGCTGCTGCCAGTGGCGATAAGTCGTGTCTTACCGGGTTGGACTCAAGACGATA
GTTACCGGATAAGGCGCAGCGGTCGGGCTGAACGGGGGGTTCGTGCACACAGCCCAGCTTGGAGCGAACG
ACCTACACCGAACTGAGATACCTACAGCGTGAGCTATGAGAAAGCGCCACGCTTCCCGAAGGGAGAAAGG
CGGACAGGTATCCGGTAAGCGGCAGGGTCGGAACAGGAGAGCGCACGAGGGAGCTTCCAGGGGGAAACGC
CTGGTATCTTTATAGTCCTGTCGGGTTTCGCCACCTCTGACTTGAGCGTCGATTTTTGTGATGCTCGTCA
GGGGGGCGGAGCCTATGGAAAAACGCCAGCAACGCGGCCTTTTTACGGTTCCTGGCCTTTTGCTGGCCTT
TTGCTCACATGTTCTTTCCTGCGTTATCCCCTGATTCTGTGGATAACCGTATTACCGCCTTTGAGTGAGC
TGATACCGCTCGCCGCAGCCGAACGACCGAGCGCAGCGAGTCAGTGAGCGAGGAAGCGGAAGAGCGCCTG
ATGCGGTATTTTCTCCTTACGCATCTGTGCGGTATTTCACACCGCATAAATTCCGACACCATCGAATGGC
GCAAAACCTTTCGCGGTATGGCATGATAGCGCCCGGAAGAGAGTCAATTCAGGGTGGTGAATGTGAAACC
AGTAACGTTATACGATGTCGCAGAGTATGCCGGTGTCTCTTATCAGACCGTTTCCCGCGTGGTGAACCAG
GCCAGCCACGTTTCTGCGAAAACGCGGGAAAAAGTGGAAGCGGCGATGGCGGAGCTGAATTACATTCCCA
ACCGCGTGGCACAACAACTGGCGGGCAAACAGTCGTTGCTGATTGGCGTTGCCACCTCCAGTCTGGCCCT
GCACGCGCCGTCGCAAATTGTCGCGGCGATTAAATCTCGCGCCGATCAACTGGGTGCCAGCGTGGTGGTG
TCGATGGTAGAACGAAGCGGCGTCGAAGCCTGTAAAGCGGCGGTGCACAATCTTCTCGCGCAACGCGTCA
GTGGGCTGATCATTAACTATCCGCTGGATGACCAGGATGCCATTGCTGTGGAAGCTGCCTGCACTAATGT
TCCGGCGTTATTTCTTGATGTCTCTGACCAGACACCCATCAACAGTATTATTTTCTCCCATGAAGACGGT
ACGCGACTGGGCGTGGAGCATCTGGTCGCATTGGGTCACCAGCAAATCGCGCTGTTAGCGGGCCCATTAA
GTTCTGTCTCGGCGCGTCTGCGTCTGGCTGGCTGGCATAAATATCTCACTCGCAATCAAATTCAGCCGAT
AGCGGAACGGGAAGGCGACTGGAGTGCCATGTCCGGTTTTCAACAAACCATGCAAATGCTGAATGAGGGC
ATCGTTCCCACTGCGATGCTGGTTGCCAACGATCAGATGGCGCTGGGCGCAATGCGCGCCATTACCGAGT
CCGGGCTGCGCGTTGGTGCGGATATCTCGGTAGTGGGATACGACGATACCGAAGACAGCTCATGTTATAT
CCCGCCGTTAACCACCATCAAACAGGATTTTCGCCTGCTGGGGCAAACCAGCGTGGACCGCTTGCTGCAA
CTCTCTCAGGGCCAGGCGGTGAAGGGCAATCAGCTGTTGCCCGTCTCACTGGTGAAAAGAAAAACCACCC
TGGCGCCCAATACGCAAACCGCCTCTCCCCGCGCGTTGGCCGATTCATTAATGCAGCTGGCACGACAGGT
TTCCCGACTGGAAAGCGGGCAGTGAGCGCAACGCAATTAATGTAAGTTAGCTCACTCATTAGGCACCCCA
GGCTTTACACTTTATGCTTCCGGCTCGTATGTTGTGTGGAATTGTGAGCGGATAACAATTTCACACAGGA
AACAGCTATGACCATGATTACGGATTCACTGGCCGTCGTTTTACAACGTCGTGACTGGGAAAACCCTGGC
GTTACCCAACTTAATCGCCTTGCAGCACATCCCCCTTTCGCCAGCTGGCGTAATAGCGAAGAGGCCCGCA
CCGATCGCCCTTCCCAACAGTTGCGCAGCCTGAATGGCGAATGGCGCTTTGCCTGGTTTCCGGCACCAGA
AGCGGTGCCGGAAAGCTGGCTGGAGTGCGATCTTCCTGAGGCCGATACTGTCGTCGTCCCCTCAAACTGG
CAGATGCACGGTTACGATGCGCCCATCTACACCAACGTGACCTATCCCATTACGGTCAATCCGCCGTTTG
TTCCCACGGAGAATCCGACGGGTTGTTACTCGCTCACATTTAATGTTGATGAAAGCTGGCTACAGGAAGG
CCAGACGCGAATTATTTTTGATGGCGTTGGAATTAGCTTATCGACTGCACGGTGCACCAATGCTTCTGGC
GTCAGGCAGCCATCGGAAGCTGTGGTATGGCTGTGCAGGTCGTAAATCACTGCATAATTCGTGTCGCTCA
AGGCGCACTCCCGTTCTGGATAATGTTTTTTGCGCCGACATCATAACGGTTCTGGCAAATATTCTGAAAT
GAGCTGTTGACAATTAATCATCGGCTCGTATAATGTGTGGAATTGTGAGCGGATAACAATTTCACACAGG
AAACAGTATTCATGTCCCCTATACTAGGTTATTGGAAAATTAAGGGCCTTGTGCAACCCACTCGACTTCT
TTTGGAATATCTTGAAGAAAAATATGAAGAGCATTTGTATGAGCGCGATGAAGGTGATAAATGGCGAAAC
AAAAAGTTTGAATTGGGTTTGGAGTTTCCCAATCTTCCTTATTATATTGATGGTGATGTTAAATTAACAC
AGTCTATGGCCATCATACGTTATATAGCTGACAAGCACAACATGTTGGGTGGTTGTCCAAAAGAGCGTGC
AGAGATTTCAATGCTTGAAGGAGCGGTTTTGGATATTAGATACGGTGTTTCGAGAATTGCATATAGTAAA
GACTTTGAAACTCTCAAAGTTGATTTTCTTAGCAAGCTACCTGAAATGCTGAAAATGTTCGAAGATCGTT
TATGTCATAAAACATATTTAAATGGTGATCATGTAACCCATCCTGACTTCATGTTGTATGACGCTCTTGA
TGTTGTTTTATACATGGACCCAATGTGCCTGGATGCGTTCCCAAAATTAGTTTGTTTTAAAAAACGTATT
GAAGCTATCCCACAAATTGATAAGTACTTGAAATCCAGCAAGTATATAGCATGGCCTTTGCAGGGCTGGC
AAGCCACGTTTGGTGGTGGCGACCATCCTCCAAAATCGGATCTGGTTCCGCGTGGATCCCCGGAATTCGA
GACTCAGTTCCGCAGAGGGGGTCTGGGGTGCAGCCCTGCCAGCATCAAGAGGAAGAAGAAGAGGGAGGAC
TCAGGAGACTTTGGACTCCAGGTGAGCACTATGTTCTCAGAGGACGACTTCCAGTCAACAGAAAGAGCCC
CATATGGTCCACAACTACAGTGGTCCCAGGATCTGCCAAGAGTCCAGGTTTTTAGAGAACAGGCCAACCT
GGAGGACAGGAGTCCCAGGAGAACCCAGAGGATCACTGGAGGAGAACAAGTGCTGTGGGGCCCCATCACC
CAGATATTTCCCACAGTTCGGCCTGCTGACCTAACCAGAGTCATCATGCCTCTTGAGCAAAGAAGTCAGC
ACTGCAAGCCTGAGGAAGGCCTTCAGGCCCAAGAAGAAGACCTGGGCCTGGTGGGTGCACAGGCTCTCCA
AGCTGAGGAGCAGGAGGCTGCCTTCTTCTCCTCTACTCTGAATGTGGGCACTCTAGAGGAGTTGCCTGCT
GCTGAGTCACCAAGTCCTCCCCAGAGTCCTCAGGAAGAGTCCTTCTCTCCCACTGCCATGGATGCCATCT
TTGGGAGCCTATCTGATGAGGGCTCTGGCAGCCAAGAAAAGGAGGGGCCAAGTACCTCGCCTGACCTGAT
AGACCCTGAGTCCTTTTCCCAAGATATACTACATGACAAGATAATTGATTTGGTTCATTTATTGCTCCGC
AAGTATCGAGTCAAGGGGCTGATCACAAAGGCAGAAATGCTGGGGAGTGTCATCAAAAATTATGAGGACT
ACTTTCCTGAGATATTTAGGGAAGCCTCTGTATGCATGCAACTGCTCTTTGGCATTGATGTGAAGGAAGT
GGACCCCACTAGCCACTCCTATGTCCTTGTCACCTCCCTCAACCTCTCTTATGATGGCATACAGTGTAAT
GAGCAGAGCATGCCCAAGTCTGGCCTCCTGATAATAGTCCTGGGTGTAATCTTCATGGAGGGGAACTGCA
TCCCTGAAGAGGTTATGTGGGAAGTCCTGAGCATTATGGGGGTGTATGCTGGAAGGGAGCACTTCCTCTT
TGGGGAGCCCAAGAGGCTCCTTACCCAAAATTGGGTGCAGGAAAAGTACCTGGTGTACCGGCAGGTGCCC
GGCACTGATCCTGCATGCTATGAGTTCCTGTGGGGTCCAAGGGCCCACGCTGAGACCAGCAAGATGAAAG
TTCTTGAGTACATAGCCAATGCCAATGGGAGGGATCCCACTTCTTACCCATCCCTGTATGAAGATGCTTT
GAGAGAGGAGGGAGAGGGAGTCTGAGCATGAGATGCAACCAGGGCCAGCGGGCAGGGAAATGGGCCAATG
CATGCTTCAGGGCCACACCCAGCAGTTTCCCTGTCCTGTGTGAAATCAGGCCCATTCTTCCCTCTGTGTT
TGATGAGAGAAGTCAGTGTTCTCAGTAGTAGAAGGCACAGTGAATGGAAGGGAACACATTGTATACTGCC
TTTAGGTTTCTCTTCCATCGGGTGACTTGGAGATTTCTTTTTGTTTCCCTTTGGTAATTTTCAAATATTG
TTCCTGTAATAAAAGTTTTAGTTAGCTTCAACATCTAAGTGTATGGATGATACTGACCACACATGTTGTT
TTGCTTATCCATTTCAAGTGCAAGTGTTTGCCATTTTGTAAAACATTTTGGGAAATCTTCCATCTTGCTG
TGATTTGCAATAGGTATTTTCTTGGAGAATGTAAGAACTTAACAATAAAGCTGAACTGGTGTTGTGAAAC
AGAGAAATAAAAGGAGAAGGT
