[The description below was written by a language model from this plasmid's Addgene catalogue record.]
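Description:
GST-MAGE-2-429 is a bacterial expression plasmid built on the pGEX-4T-1 backbone for producing human MAGE-A11 (melanoma antigen-A11, gene MAGEA11) as a glutathione S-transferase fusion protein in E. coli. The plasmid is selected with ampicillin; the record lists its copy number as unknown and provides no feature table, so the origin of replication and other backbone elements are not itemised. The insert, recorded as about 1800 bp, was cloned between the EcoRI and XhoI sites of the vector's multiple cloning site, and both sites remain intact, so the fragment can be excised or transferred. The name suggests that the encoded protein spans residues 2 to 429, which the record describes as full-length MAGE-A11.

Expression is driven by the tac promoter, a hybrid trp/lac promoter that is typically induced with IPTG. The GST moiety is supplied by the backbone and sits at the N terminus of MAGE-A11, allowing the fusion protein to be captured on immobilised glutathione for rapid isolation. Vectors of the pGEX-4T series generally carry a thrombin cleavage site between GST and the cloned protein, although this is not stated in the record.

The stated purpose is bacterial production and quick purification of GST-tagged MAGE-A11. The associated study concerns regulation of the androgen receptor by MAGE-A11 and the histone methyltransferase SUV39H2, so the construct is well suited to GST affinity-based in vitro protein interaction assays, though the record does not specify the exact experiments.
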