Addgene plasmid #89129: GST-MAGE-2-429
Purpose: bacterial expression of full-length human MAGE-A11 with N-terminal GST tag for rapid isolation, in pGEX-4T-1 EcoRI and XhoI sites
Depositing lab: Elizabeth Wilson. Depositing organization: University of North Carolina at Chapel Hill. Publication: Androgen receptor regulation by histone methyltransferase Suppressor of variegation 3-9 homolog 2 and Melanoma antigen-A11. Askew EB, Bai S, Parris AB, Minges JT, Wilson EM. Mol Cell Endocrinol. 2017 Mar 5;443:42-51. doi: 10.1016/j.mce.2016.12.028. Epub 2016 Dec 29. PubMed 28042025.
Backbone
  Vector backbone: pGEX-4T-1
  Vector type: Bacterial Expression
Growth in bacteria
  Bacterial resistance: Ampicillin, 100 μg/mL
  Growth temperature: 37°C
  Growth strain: DH5alpha
  Copy number: Unknown
Gene/Insert
  Gene/Insert name: MAGE-A11
  Species: H. sapiens (human)
  Insert size (bp): 1800
  Entrez Gene: MAGEA11 (a.k.a. CT1.11, MAGE-11, MAGE11, MAGEA-11)
  Promoter: tac
  Tag / fusion protein: GST (N terminal on backbone)
  Cloning method: Restriction Enzyme; 5′ cloning site EcoRI (not destroyed); 3′ cloning site XhoI (not destroyed)
  Sequencing primers: 5′ pGEX5'; 3′ pGEX3'
Terms and licenses: Academic/Nonprofit Terms; Industry Terms: Not Available to Industry
How to cite: GST-MAGE-2-429 was a gift from Elizabeth Wilson (Addgene plasmid # 89129 ; http://n2t.net/addgene:89129 ; RRID:Addgene_89129)
